Addgene plasmid #159063: pMSR:MSMEG_0411:Dendra
Purpose: T7 expression of C-term fluorescent fusion in E. coli
Depositing lab: Keith Derbyshire & Joseph Wade. Depositing organization: Wadsworth Center, New York State Department of Health. Publication: A Mycobacterial Systems Resource for the Research Community. Judd JA, Canestrari J, Clark R, Joseph A, Lapierre P, Lasek-Nesselquist E, Mir M, Palumbo M, Smith C, Stone M, Upadhyay A, Wirth SE, Dedrick RM, Meier CG, Russell DA, Dills A, Dove E, Kester J, Wolf ID, Zhu J, Rubin ER, Fortune S, Hatfull GF, Gray TA, Wade JT, Derbyshire KM. mBio. 2021 Mar 2;12(2). pii: mBio.02401-20. doi: 10.1128/mBio.02401-20. PubMed 33653882.
Backbone
  Vector backbone: pMSR:Dendra
  Vector type: Bacterial Expression ; Integrating Mycobacterial Expression Vector attL5
Growth in bacteria
  Bacterial resistance: Apramycin, 25 μg/mL
  Growth temperature: 37°C
  Growth strain: DH5alpha
  Copy number: High Copy
Gene/Insert
  Gene/Insert name: MSMEG_0411
  Species: M. smegmatis
  Promoter: pmycTetO
  Tag / fusion protein: Gly-Ala Linker/Dendra2/1x Flag Tag (C terminal on insert)
  Cloning method: Ligation Independent Cloning
  Sequencing primers: 5′ TGATAGAGTTTGTCCTCCCTATCAG; 3′ TCCATATGCACCTTGACACG
Terms and licenses: Academic/Nonprofit Terms; Industry Terms: Not Available to Industry
Depositor comments: NCBI reference sequence: CP000480.1. 5' cloning site: Ase1, destroyed during cloning. 3' cloning site: HindIII, not destroyed during cloning
How to cite: pMSR:MSMEG_0411:Dendra was a gift from Keith Derbyshire & Joseph Wade (Addgene plasmid # 159063 ; http://n2t.net/addgene:159063 ; RRID:Addgene_159063)
