[The description below was written by a language model from this plasmid's Addgene catalogue record and pLannotate feature annotations shown in this document.]
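Description:
pMSR:MSMEG_0411:Dendra is a 6,587-nt bacterial shuttle-type plasmid built on the pMSR:Dendra backbone. It is designed both for expression in E. coli and for single-copy chromosomal integration in mycobacteria at the phage L5 attachment site. In E. coli it replicates from a high-copy ColE1/pUC-type origin. Selection relies on the apramycin resistance gene aac(3)IV, which works in both hosts. The feature table shows the mycobacteriophage L5 integrase gene with adjacent L5 sequence. This integrase mediates site-specific recombination into the mycobacterial genome, so no mycobacterial replication origin is annotated or needed.

The payload is the Mycobacterium smegmatis open reading frame MSMEG_0411, inserted by ligation-independent cloning. The annotation software labelled this roughly 1.7 kb coding region by its similarity to M. tuberculosis FadD21, which suggests a related fatty-acid-activating enzyme, although the record does not state a function. The gene is fused at its C terminus, through a Gly-Ala linker, to the green-to-red photoconvertible fluorescent protein Dendra2 and then a single FLAG epitope. A T7 terminator fragment follows the fusion.

Two promoters lie upstream. One is the catalogued pmycTetO promoter, a tet-operator-containing mycobacterial promoter. Its operator repeats probably account for the short "tight TRE" fragments in the automated annotation, rather than any mammalian element. The other is a T7 promoter, which allows T7 RNA polymerase-driven expression in suitable E. coli strains.

The plasmid belongs to a mycobacterial systems resource of tagged gene constructs. The fusion suits localisation imaging of the protein, and the FLAG tag allows its detection or purification.
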