Features (pLannotate 1.2.2; 14 found; start..end, strand, type, name):
     15..32      +  promoter       tight TRE promoter (fragment): Tet-responsive promoter PTight, consisting of seven tet operator sequences followed by the minimal CMV promoter
     46..64      +  promoter       T7 promoter: promoter for bacteriophage T7 RNA polymerase
     80..1786    +  CDS            fadD21: FAD21_MYCTU - Experimental evidence at protein level: Swiss-Prot protein existence level 1. From Mycobacterium tuberculosis (strain ATCC 25618 / H37Rv).
   1808..2494    +  CDS            Dendra2: Dendra2 is a photoconvertible green fluorescent protein published in 2006, derived from Dendronephthya sp.. It has high acid sensitivity.
   2534..2554    +  CDS            FLAG (fragment): FLAG® epitope tag, followed by an enterokinase cleavage site
   2563..2605    +  terminator     T7 terminator (fragment): transcription terminator for bacteriophage T7 RNA polymerase
   2811..3611    +  CDS            ApmR: aminoglycoside 3-N-acetyltransferase type IV ; aac(3)IV; confers resistance to apramycin (Paget and Davies, 1996)
   3678..3695    -  misc_feature   MCS (fragment): pBluescript multiple cloning site
   3736..4324    +  rep_origin     ori: high-copy-number ColE1/pMB1/pBR322/pUC origin of replication
   4492..4520    +  misc_feature   MCS (fragment): pUC18/19 multiple cloning site
   5080..6192    +  CDS            33: VINT_BPML5 - Also known as int. Protein inferred from homology: Swiss-Prot protein existence level 3. Integrase is necessary for integration of the phage into the host genome by site-specific recombination. From Mycobacterium phage L5 (Mycobacteriophage L5).
   6254..6358    -  CDS            32 (fragment): VG32_BPML5 - Protein predicted: Swiss-Prot protein existence level 4. From Mycobacterium phage L5 (Mycobacteriophage L5).
   6414..6518    +  CDS            Y4104_STRCO (fragment): Protein inferred from homology: Swiss-Prot protein existence level 3. From Streptomyces coelicolor (strain ATCC BAA-471 / A3(2) / M145).
   6576..8       +  promoter       tight TRE promoter (fragment) (across the origin): Tet-responsive promoter PTight, consisting of seven tet operator sequences followed by the minimal CMV promoter
>Addgene plasmid #159063 | pMSR:MSMEG_0411:Dendra | addgene full sequence | sequence record 316090 | Addgene NGS Result
TGATAGAGTTTGTCCTCCCTATCAGTGATAGATAGGCTTAAGGAGTAATACGACTCACTATAGGGAGAAG
GAGGCCATTATGCTGCACGGCCGTGCCAGCCTGCGTCCCGACGACATCGCGTTCACCTTCACCGACTACG
ACGGTGATCCGTCGGGCGTCGCGCAGAGCCTGACGTGGTCCGTGCTGGCGCGTCGAACGATCAACGTGGC
CAGAGAGATCCGGCGCCACGGCGCCGTGGGGGACCGGGCTCTGATACTCGCGCCGCAGGGACTCGAATAC
ATCCTCGCGTTCCTGGGATCGATGCAGGCCGGACTCATCGCGGTACCGTTGCCGTTGCCGCATCGGGGGT
CGGGACACGACCGGGTGAGTGCGGTGTTCGCCGACACCGAGCCGACGGTCGTGCTCACGACGTCGGCAGC
CGCCACCGACGTCGCCGAATTCGTCGCGTCGTCGCGCACCGATCCGGCGATCATCGAGATCGATTCGCTT
GCTCTGGATTCCGACTACTCCGGCGCGGAAACCGATCTCGGTCCGGTCGGGCTGTCCGACATCGCCTACC
TGCAGTACAGCTCCGGATCGACGCGGCTGCCGACCGGGGTCATGATCTCGCACCGCAACCTCACCGCGAA
CTTCGACCAGTTGATGCGGAGTTTCTTCGCCAGGTCGCCGCTTCCGCAGGATGCGACGCTCGTGTCGTGG
CTGCCCTTCTATCACGACATGGGCCTGGTGCTGGGGGTGTGCGCGCCGATCCTGTGCGGGCGCCACGCAC
AGCTCACGAGCCCGGTGGCGTTCCTGGAACGTCCGGCCCGGTGGGTGCGGGCGCTCGCCGAGAATCCACA
CGCCTGGTCGTCGGCACCCAACTTCGCGTTCGACCTCGCGGCACGCAGGACCAGCGACGAGGATCTGGCC
GGGCTGGACCTCGGCGGGGTGGTGGGCATCATCAGCGGCGCCGAACGCGTCGAATCGGCCACGCTGCGCC
GCTTCGTGGACCGCTTCGCGCACTTCAACTTTCGTGACCACATGATGCGTCCCGCGTACGGGCTGGCGGA
GGCCACGGTGTTCGTGGCCTCGGGCATCTGGGACGAGGATGCGCCGGCCGGGTACTTCGACGCCGAAGCG
CTGAGCGCGGGCCGGGTCAGTCCCAGCGCGCCGCGCAAGGGCACCGCACTGGTGAGATACCAGGTGCCGC
AGTCACCTTCGCTGCGAATCGTCGACGTCGACACGCGCCGCGAGACCCCGCCGGGTGTGGTGGGAGAGAT
CTGGGTGCACGGCGACAACGTCGCCTCCGGGTACTGGGGCAAACCGGCGGACGAGAGCACGTTCGGCGCA
ACACTTCTCGACCCGTCGCCGGGTACGCCCGATGGCCCGTGGCTGCGCACGGGTGACCTGGGGTTCGTCC
ATGCCGGCGAACTGTACGTCGTCGGACGCATCAAGGACGTCCTGATCATCCGGGGCCGCAACCACTATCC
CGAGGATATCGAGGCCACGGTGCAGGCCATCACCCACGGCAGGGTGGCGGCCATCTCGGTTCCGGTGAAC
AGCACCGAGGAGTTGGTGACCGTCATCGAACTCAAGAAGCCGGCCGACCTCGACGCCGAGGCCATCCGTC
GGTTCGGCGAGGTCAAGAGCAACGTCACCGCCGCGGTGGCGAACGCGCACGGCCTGAGCGTGGCGGATCT
GGTTCTCGTGCCGTCGGGTTCGCTCCCGACCACCACGAGCGGCAAGATCCGGCGTGCGGCCTGTGCAGAG
CAGTACCGGCAGAAGCAGTTCGTCAGGTTGGACGGCAAGCTTGGTGCGGCCGCGGGCAACACGCCTGGCA
TCAATCTGATCAAGGAGGACATGCGTGTCAAGGTGCATATGGAGGGCAACGTGAACGGTCACGCCTTCGT
GATCGAGGGGGAGGGTAAGGGTAAGCCTTACGAAGGGACCCAGACCGCCAACCTCACCGTCAAGGAGGGC
GCCCCTCTCCCATTCTCGTACGATATCCTCACTACCGCGGTGCATTACGGGAACCGCGTGTTCACCAAGT
ACCCCGAGGATATCCCTGACTACTTCAAGCAGAGCTTCCCGGAGGGATACTCCTGGGAGCGGACGATGAC
CTTCGAAGACAAGGGTATCTGTACGATCCGCAGCGACATCTCGCTGGAAGGGGACTGTTTCTTCCAGAAC
GTCCGTTTCAAGGGGACCAACTTTCCGCCGAACGGCCCGGTCATGCAGAAGAAGACCCTCAAGTGGGAGC
CGAGCACGGAGAAGCTGCACGTTCGGGACGGCCTCCTGGTCGGCAACATCAACATGGCGCTGCTGCTGGA
AGGCGGCGGCCACTACCTATGCGACTTCAAGACCACGTACAAAGCGAAGAAGGTCGTCCAGCTGCCCGAC
GCGCACTTCGTGGACCACCGCATCGAAATCCTGGGGAACGATTCGGACTACAACAAGGTCAAGTTGTACG
AGCACGCTGTGGCACGCTATAGCCCGCTCCCGTCGCAGGTCTGGTTCGAAGGCGGCGGCGGGGAGAACCT
GTATTTCCAGGACTACAAGGACGACGACGACAAGTGATTTAAATAACCCCTTGGGGCCTCTAAACGGGTC
TTGAGGGGTTTTTTGTTAACTAGCGTACGATCGAATTCCTGCAGCTCACGGTAACTGATGCCGTATTTGC
AGTACCAGCGTACGGCCCACAGAATGATGTCACGCTGAAAATGCCGGCCTTTGAATGGGTTCATGTGCAG
CTCCATCAGCAAAAGGGGATGATAAGTTTATCACCACCGACTATTTGCAACAGTGCCGTTGATCGTGCTA
TGATCGACTGATGTCATCAGCGGTGGAGTGCAATGTCGTGCAATACGAATGGCGAAAAGCCGAGCTCATC
GGTCAGCTTCTCAACCTTGGGGTTACCCCCGGCGGTGTGCTGCTGGTCCACAGCTCCTTCCGTAGCGTCC
GGCCCCTCGAAGATGGGCCACTTGGACTGATCGAGGCCCTGCGTGCTACGCTGGGTCCGGGAGGGACGCT
CGTCATGCCCTCGTGGTCAGGTCTGGACGACGAGCCGTTCGATCCTGCCACGTCGCCCGTTACACCGGAC
CTTGGAGTTGTCTCTGACACATTCTGGCGCCTGCCAAATGTAAAGCGCAGCGCCCATCCATTTGCCTTTG
CGGCAGCGGGGCCACAGGCAGAGCAGATCATCTCTGATCCATTGCCCCTGCCACCTTACTCGCCTGCAAG
CCCGGTCGCCCGTGTCCATGAACTCGATGGGCAGGTACTTCTCCTCGGCGTGGGACACGATGCCAACACG
ACGCTGCATCTTGCCGAGTTGATGGCAAAGGTTCCCTATGGGGTGCCGAGACACTGCACCATTCTTCAGG
ATGGCAAGTTGGTACGCGTCGATTATCTCGAGAATGACCACTGCTGTGAGCGCTTTGCCTTGGCGGACAG
GTGGCTCAAGGAGAAGAGCCTTCAGAAGGAAGGTCCAGTCGGTCATGCCTTTGCTCGGTTGATCCGCTCC
CGCGACATTGTGGCGACAGCCCTGGGTCAACTGGGCCGAGATCCGTTGATCTTCCTGCATCCGCCAGAGG
CGGGATGCGAAGAATGCGATGCCGCTCGCCAGTCGATTGGCTGAGCTCATGAGCGGAGAACGAGATGACG
TTGGAGGGGCAAGGTCGCGCTGATTGCTGGGGCAACACGGGGGATCCACTAGTTCCATGAGCGTCAGACC
CCGTAGAAAAGATCAAAGGATCTTCTTGAGATCCTTTTTTTCTGCGCGTAATCTGCTGCTTGCAAACAAA
AAAACCACCGCTACCAGCGGTGGTTTGTTTGCCGGATCAAGAGCTACCAACTCTTTTTCCGAAGGTAACT
GGCTTCAGCAGAGCGCAGATACCAAATACTGTCCTTCTAGTGTAGCCGTAGTTAGGCCACCACTTCAAGA
ACTCTGTAGCACCGCCTACATACCTCGCTCTGCTAATCCTGTTACCAGTGGCTGCTGCCAGTGGCGATAA
GTCGTGTCTTACCGGGTTGGACTCAAGACGATAGTTACCGGATAAGGCGCAGCGGTCGGGCTGAACGGGG
GGTTCGTGCACACAGCCCAGCTTGGAGCGAACGACCTACACCGAACTGAGATACCTACAGCGTGAGCTAT
GAGAAAGCGCCACGCTTCCCGAGGGGAGAAAGGCGGACAGGTATCCGGTAAGCGGCAGGGTCGGAACAGG
AGAGCGCACGAGGGAGCTTCCAGGGGGAAACGCCTGGTATCTTTATAGTCCTGTCGGGTTTCGCCACCTC
TGACTTGAGCGTCGATTTTTGTGATGCTCGTCAGGGGGGCGGAGCCTATGGAAAAACGCCAGCAACGCGG
CCTTTTTACGGTTCCTGGCCTTTTGCTGGCCTTTTGCTCACATGTTCTTTCCTGCGTTATCCCCTGATTC
TGTGGATAACCGTATTACCGCCTTTGAGTGAGCTGATACCGCTCGCCGCAGCCGAACGACCGAGCGCAAC
GCGTGCGGCCGCGGTACCCGGGGATCCTCTAGAGTCGACCACCAAGGGCACCATCTCTGCTTGGGCCACC
CCGTTGGCCGCAGCCAGCTCGCTGAGAGCCGTGAACGACAGGGCGAACGCCAGCCCGCCGACGGCGAGGG
TTCCGACCGCTGCAACTCCCGGTGCAACCTTGTCCCGGTCTATTCTCTTCACTGCACCAGCTCCAATCTG
GTGTGAATGCCCCTCGTCTGTTCGCGCAGGCGGGGGGCTCTATTCGTTTGTCAGCATCGAAAGTAGCCAG
ATCAGGGATGCGTTGCAACCGCGTATGCCCAGGTCAGAAGAGTCGCACAAGAGTTGCAGACCCCTGGAAA
GAAAAATGGCCAGAGGGCGAAAACACCCTCTGACCAGCGGAGCGGGCGACGGGAATCGAACCCGCGTAGC
TAGTTTGGAAGAATGGGTGTCTGCCGACCACATATGGGCCGGTCAAGATAGGTTTTTACCCCCTCTCGGC
TGCATCCTCTAAGTGGAAAGAAATTGCAGGTCGTAGAAGCGCGTTGAAGCCTGAGAGTTGCACAGGAGTT
GCAACCCGGTAGCCTTGTTCACGACGAGAGGAGACCTAGTTGGCACGTCGCGGATGGGGATCGCTGAAGA
CTCAGCGCAGCGGGAGGATCCAAGCCTCATACGTCAACCCGCAGGACGGTGTGAGGTACTACGCGCTGCA
GACCTACGACAACAAGATGGACGCCGAAGCCTGGCTCGCGGGCGAGAAGCGGCTCATCGAGATGGAGACC
TGGACCCCTCCACAGGACCGGGCGAAGAAGGCAGCCGCCAGCGCCATCACGCTGGAGGAGTACACCCGGA
AGTGGCTCGTGGAGCGCGACCTCGCAGACGGCACCAGGGATCTGTACAGCGGGCACGCGGAGCGCCGCAT
CTACCCGGTGCTAGGTGAAGTGGCGGTCACAGAGATGACGCCAGCTCTGGTGCGTGCGTGGTGGGCCGGG
ATGGGTAGGAAGCACCCGACTGCCCGCCGGCATGCCTACAACGTCCTCCGGGCGGTGATGAACACAGCGG
TCGAGGACAAGCTGATCGCAGAGAACCCGTGCCGGATCGAGCAGAAGGCAGCCGATGAGCGCGACGTAGA
GGCGCTGACGCCTGAGGAGCTGGACATCGTCGCCGCTGAGATCTTCGAGCACTACCGGATCGCGGCATAC
ATCCTGGCGTGGACGAGCCTCCGGTTCGGAGAGCTGATCGAGCTTCGCCGCAAGGACATCGTGGACGACG
GCATGACGATGAAGCTCCGGGTGCGCCGTGGCGCTTCCCGCGTGGGGAACAAGATCGTCGTTGGCAACGC
CAAGACCGTCCGGTCGAAGCGTCCTGTGACGGTTCCGCCTCACGTCGCGGAGATGATCCGAGCGCACATG
AAGGACCGTACGAAGATGAACAAGGGCCCCGAGGCATTCCTGGTGACCACGACGCAGGGCAACCGGCTGT
CGAAGTCCGCGTTCACCAAGTCGCTGAAGCGTGGCTACGCCAAGATCGGTCGGCCGGAACTCCGCATCCA
CGACCTCCGCGCTGTCGGCGCTACGTTCGCCGCTCAGGCAGGTGCGACGACCAAGGAGCTGATGGCCCGT
CTCGGTCACACGACTCCTAGGATGGCGATGAAGTACCAGATGGCGTCTGAGGCCCGCGACGAGGCTATCG
CTGAGGCGATGTCCAAGCTGGCCAAGACCTCCTGAAACGCAAAAAGCCCCCCTCCCAAGGACACTGAGTC
CTAAAGAGGGGGGTTTCTTGTCAGTACGCGAAGAACCACGCCTGGCCGCGAGCGCCAGCACCGCCGCTCT
GTGCGGAGACCTGGGCACCAGCCCCGCCGCCGCCAGGAGCATTGCCGTTCCCGCCAGAAATCTAGACGGT
GACCACAACGCGCCCGCTTTGATCGGGGACGTCGAAATATTGGATCGTCGGCACCGTCACGGCCGTGGGA
GGCGGCACGATCCGCGACGTGATGATCGGCCGCATCCCCACGGTGCTGCGCAGTGAGCTCTACGCCATCC
CGGCGTTGATCTGTGCGTTCGCACGCACAGGCCCGGTGTGAGAAGGGTCTCTGACGAGCGGGAGAACTCC
CTATCAG
