>Addgene plasmid #159063 | pMSR:MSMEG_0411:Dendra | depositor partial sequence | sequence record 307005 | insert sequence
ATGCTGCACGGCCGTGCCAGCCTGCGTCCCGACGACATCGCGTTCACCTTCACCGACTACGACGGTGATC
CGTCGGGCGTCGCGCAGAGCCTGACGTGGTCCGTGCTGGCGCGTCGAACGATCAACGTGGCCAGAGAGAT
CCGGCGCCACGGCGCCGTGGGGGACCGGGCTCTGATACTCGCGCCGCAGGGACTCGAATACATCCTCGCG
TTCCTGGGATCGATGCAGGCCGGACTCATCGCGGTACCGTTGCCGTTGCCGCATCGGGGGTCGGGACACG
ACCGGGTGAGTGCGGTGTTCGCCGACACCGAGCCGACGGTCGTGCTCACGACGTCGGCAGCCGCCACCGA
CGTCGCCGAATTCGTCGCGTCGTCGCGCACCGATCCGGCGATCATCGAGATCGATTCGCTTGCTCTGGAT
TCCGACTACTCCGGCGCGGAAACCGATCTCGGTCCGGTCGGGCTGTCCGACATCGCCTACCTGCAGTACA
GCTCCGGATCGACGCGGCTGCCGACCGGGGTCATGATCTCGCACCGCAACCTCACCGCGAACTTCGACCA
GTTGATGCGGAGTTTCTTCGCCAGGTCGCCGCTTCCGCAGGATGCGACGCTCGTGTCGTGGCTGCCCTTC
TATCACGACATGGGCCTGGTGCTGGGGGTGTGCGCGCCGATCCTGTGCGGGCGCCACGCACAGCTCACGA
GCCCGGTGGCGTTCCTGGAACGTCCGGCCCGGTGGGTGCGGGCGCTCGCCGAGAATCCACACGCCTGGTC
GTCGGCACCCAACTTCGCGTTCGACCTCGCGGCACGCAGGACCAGCGACGAGGATCTGGCCGGGCTGGAC
CTCGGCGGGGTGGTGGGCATCATCAGCGGCGCCGAACGCGTCGAATCGGCCACGCTGCGCCGCTTCGTGG
ACCGCTTCGCGCACTTCAACTTTCGTGACCACATGATGCGTCCCGCGTACGGGCTGGCGGAGGCCACGGT
GTTCGTGGCCTCGGGCATCTGGGACGAGGATGCGCCGGCCGGGTACTTCGACGCCGAAGCGCTGAGCGCG
GGCCGGGTCAGTCCCAGCGCGCCGCGCAAGGGCACCGCACTGGTGAGATACCAGGTGCCGCAGTCACCTT
CGCTGCGAATCGTCGACGTCGACACGCGCCGCGAGACCCCGCCGGGTGTGGTGGGAGAGATCTGGGTGCA
CGGCGACAACGTCGCCTCCGGGTACTGGGGCAAACCGGCGGACGAGAGCACGTTCGGCGCAACACTTCTC
GACCCGTCGCCGGGTACGCCCGATGGCCCGTGGCTGCGCACGGGTGACCTGGGGTTCGTCCATGCCGGCG
AACTGTACGTCGTCGGACGCATCAAGGACGTCCTGATCATCCGGGGCCGCAACCACTATCCCGAGGATAT
CGAGGCCACGGTGCAGGCCATCACCCACGGCAGGGTGGCGGCCATCTCGGTTCCGGTGAACAGCACCGAG
GAGTTGGTGACCGTCATCGAACTCAAGAAGCCGGCCGACCTCGACGCCGAGGCCATCCGTCGGTTCGGCG
AGGTCAAGAGCAACGTCACCGCCGCGGTGGCGAACGCGCACGGCCTGAGCGTGGCGGATCTGGTTCTCGT
GCCGTCGGGTTCGCTCCCGACCACCACGAGCGGCAAGATCCGGCGTGCGGCCTGTGCAGAGCAGTACCGG
CAGAAGCAGTTCGTCAGGTTGGACGGC
